>Addgene plasmid #56509 | mWasabi-Paxilin-22 | depositor partial sequence | sequence record 87403 | insert sequence
GACGTCAGATCCGCTAGCACCATGGACGACCTCGATGCCTTACTGGCAGACCTGGAATCCACCACCTCGC
ATATCTCTAAGCGACCGGTGTTTCTAACAGAGGAAACGCCTTACTCCTACCCAACTGGAAACCATACGTA
CCAGGAGATTGCTGTGCCACCGCCGGTGCCCCCGCCGCCTTCCAGTGAGGCCCTAAATGGCACTGTGATT
GACCCCTTAGACCAGTGGCAACCCAGCGTGTCCAGATACGGCCACCAGCAACCTCAGTCCCAGTCTCCGA
TATACAGCTCTAGTGCCAAAAGCTCCAGTGCCTCTGTTCCTAGAGACGGGCTCAGCTCCCCTTCTCCCCG
TGCCAGTGAGGAGGAACACGTGTACAGCTTCCCAAACAAGCAGAAGTCTGCAGAACCATCTCCCACAATG
ACCAGCACCTCCCTGGGCAGCAACCTCTCGGAACTGGACAGGCTTCTCCTGGAACTGAATGCTGTTCAAC
ATAATCCCCCCAGTGGCTTCTCAGCAGATGAAGTCAGCAGAAGCCCATCACTGCCCAATGTGACCGGACC
TCACTATGTCATCCCAGAGAGCAGCAGCTCTGCAGGAGGGAAGGCTGCACCCCCTACAAAAGAAAAACCA
AAGCGGAATGGTGGGCGTGGGATTGAAGATGTGCGTCCCAGTGTGGAGAGCCTGCTGGATGAGCTGGAGA
GCTCTGTGCCAAGCCCAGTCCCTGCAATCACTGTGAGCCAAGGGGAGGTGAGCAGCCCCCAGCGTGTCAA
CGCCAGTCAGCAGCAGACCCGTATCTCTGCTTCTTCAGCTACACGAGAACTGGATGAGCTGATGGCGTCC
CTCTCTGACTTTAAGTTCATGGCACAGGGGAAAGCCGGCGGCAGCAGCTCCCCACCATCCACCACCCCAA
AGCCTGGCAGTCAGCTGGACACCATGCTGGGAAGTCTGCAGTCTGACCTGAACAAACTGGGGGTAGCGAC
GGTCGCCAAGGGTGTGTGCGGAGCCTGCAAGAAGCCGATTGCTGGGCAGGTAGTTACAGCCATGGGGAAG
ACCTGGCACCCTGAGCACTTCGTCTGCACCCACTGCCAGGAGGAGATTGGATCACGGAACTTCTTTGAGC
GGGATGGGCAGCCCTACTGTGAGAAGGACTATCACAACCTCTTCTCTCCTCGCTGCTACTACTGCAATGG
GCCAATCCTTGATAAAGTGGTGACGGCTTTGGACAGGACGTGGCACCCTGAACACTTTTTCTGTGCCCAG
TGTGGAGTTTTCTTTGGACCTGAAGGATTTCATGAGAAGGATGGCAAAGCCTATTGCCGCAAGGACTACT
TTGACATGTTTGCTCCCAAGTGTGGAGGCTGTGCCCGGGCTATCCTGGAAAATTACATTTCTGCCTTAAA
CACCCTGTGGCACCCTGAGTGCTTTGTCTGTCGGGAATGTTTCACACCGTTCATCAACGGCAGCTTCTTC
GAGCACGACGGCCAGCCCTACTGCGAGGTGCATTACCACGAGCGCCGCGGCTCGCTGTGCTCTGGCTGCC
AGAAGCCCATCACGGGACGCTGCATCACTGCCATGGGCAAGAAATTTCACCCCGAACACTTTGTCTGTGC
CTTCTGCCTCAAGCAGCTCAACAAAGGAACCTTCAAAGAACAGAACGACAAGCCCTACTGTCAGAACTGC
TTTCTCAAACTCTTCTGTCTCGAGCTCAAGCTTCGAATTCTGCAGTCGACGGTACCGCGGGCCCGGGATC
CACCGGTCGCCACCATGGTGAGCAAGGGCGAGGAGACCACAATGGGCGTAATCAAGCCCGACATGAAGAT
CAAGCTGAAGATGGAGGGCAACGTGAATGGCCACGCCTTCGTGATCGAGGGCGAGGGCGAGGGCAAGCCC
TACGACGGCACCAACACCATCAACCTGGAGGTGAAGGAGGGAGCCCCCCTGCCCTTCTCCTACGACATTC
TGACCACCGCGTTCAGTTACGGCAACAGGGCCTTCACCAAGTACCCCGACGACATCCCCAACTACTTCAA
GCAGTCCTTCCCCGAGGGCTACTCTTGGGAGCGCACCATGACCTTCGAGGACAAGGGCATCGTGAAGGTG
AAGTCCGACATCTCCATGGAGGAGGACTCCTTCATCTACGAGATACACCTCAAGGGCGAGAACTTCCCCC
CCAACGGCCCCGTGATGCAGAAGGAGACCACCGGCTGGGACGCCTCCACCGAGAGGATGTACGTGCGCGA
CGGCGTGCTGAAGGGCGACGTCAAGATGAAGCTGCTGCTGGAGGGCGGCGGCCACCACCGCGTTGACTTC
AAGACCATCTACAGGGCCAAGAAGGCGGTGAAGCTGCCCGACTATCACTTTGTGGACCACCGCATCGAGA
TCCTGAACCACGACAAGGACTACAACAAGGTGACCGTTTACGAGATCGCCGTGGCCCGCAACTCCACCGA
CGGCATGGACGAGCTGTACAAGTAAGCGGCCGCGACTCTAGATCATAAT
