>Addgene plasmid #56509 | mWasabi-Paxilin-22 | addgene partial sequence | sequence record 141674 | CMV-F 5'-CGCAAATGGGCGGTAGGCGTG-3'
GCAGAGCTGGTTTAGTGAACCGTCAGATCCGCTAGCACCATGGACGACCTCGATGCCTTACTGGCAGACC
TGGAATCCACCACCTCGCATATCTCTAAGCGACCGGTGTTTCTAACAGAGGAAACGCCTTACTCCTACCC
AACTGGAAACCATACGTACCAGGAGATTGCTGTGCCACCGCCGGTGCCCCCGCCGCCTTCCAGTGAGGCC
CTAAATGGCACTGTGATTGACCCCTTAGACCAGTGGCAACCCAGCGTGTCCAGATACGGCCACCAGCAAC
CTCAGTCCCAGTCTCCGATATACAGCTCTAGTGCCAAAAGCTCCAGTGCCTCTGTTCCTAGAGACGGGCT
CAGCTCCCCTTCTCCCCGTGCCAGTGAGGAGGAACACGTGTACAGCTTCCCAAACAAGCAGAAGTCTGCA
GAACCATCTCCCACAATGACCAGCACCTCCCTGGGCAGCAACCTCTCGGAACTGGACAGGCTTCTCCTGG
AACTGAATGCTGTTCAACATAATCCCCCCAGTGGCTTCTCAGCAGATGAAGTCAGCAGAAGCCCATCACT
GCCCAATGTGACCGGACCTCACTATGTCATCCCAGAGAGCAGCAGCTCTGCAGGAGGGAAGGCTGCACCC
CCTACAAAAGAAAAACCAAAGCGGAATGGTGGGCGTGGGATTGAAGATGTGCGTCCCAGTGTGGAGAGCC
TGCTGGATGAGCTGGAGAGCTCTGTGCCAAGCCCAGTCCCTGCAATCACTGTGAGCCAAGGGGAGGTGAG
CAGCCCCCAGCGTGTCAACGCCAGTCAGCAGCAGACCCGTATCTCTGCTTCTTCAGCTACACGAGAACTG
GATGAGCTGATGGCGTCCCTCTCTGACTT
