>Addgene plasmid #56509 | mWasabi-Paxilin-22 | addgene partial sequence | sequence record 145731 | SV40pA-R 5'-GAAATTTGTGATGCTATTGC-3'
CATAACAGTTAACAACAACAATTGCATTCATTTTATGTTTCAGGTTCAGGGGGAGGTGTGGGAGGTTTTT
TAAAGCAAGTAAAACCTCTACAAATGTGGTATGGCTGATTATGATCTAGAGTCGCGGCCGCTTACTTGTA
CAGCTCGTCCATGCCGTCGGTGGAGTTGCGGGCCACGGCGATCTCGTAAACGGTCACCTTGTTGTAGTCC
TTGTCGTGGTTCAGGATCTCGATGCGGTGGTCCACAAAGTGATAGTCGGGCAGCTTCACCGCCTTCTTGG
CCCTGTAGATGGTCTTGAAGTCAACGCGGTGGTGGCCGCCGCCCTCCAGCAGCAGCTTCATCTTGACGTC
GCCCTTCAGCACGCCGTCGCGCACGTACATCCTCTCGGTGGAGGCGTCCCAGCCGGTGGTCTCCTTCTGC
ATCACGGGGCCGTTGGGGGGGAAGTTCTCGCCCTTGAGGTGTATCTCGTAGATGAAGGAGTCCTCCTCCA
TGGAGATGTCGGACTTCACCTTCACGATGCCCTTGTCCTCGAAGGTCATGGTGCGCTCCCAAGAGTAGCC
CTCGGGGAAGGACTGCTTGAAGTAGTTGGGGATGTCGTCGGGGTACTTGGTGAAGGCCCTGTTGCCGTAA
CTGAACGCGGTGGTCAGAATG
