[The description below was written by a language model from this plasmid's Addgene catalogue record.]
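Description:
mWasabi-Paxilin-22 is a mammalian expression plasmid that produces paxillin (spelled "Paxilin" in the record) fused to the green fluorescent protein mWasabi, intended as a live-cell marker for focal adhesions. It is built on an mWasabi fluorescent-protein backbone listed at about 4.75 kb without the insert. In bacteria it is maintained as a high-copy plasmid under kanamycin selection, and it carries a neomycin resistance marker so that transfected mammalian cells can be selected with G418. The record does not include a feature table, so the origin of replication, the promoters driving the resistance marker and the exact polyadenylation elements are not explicitly documented. The listed sequencing primers do imply a CMV promoter upstream and an SV40 polyadenylation signal downstream of the fusion.

Expression of the fusion is driven by the CMV promoter, a strong constitutive promoter in most mammalian cell lines. Paxillin is an adaptor protein that concentrates at sites of integrin-mediated adhesion, so the fusion targets mWasabi fluorescence to focal adhesions, with excitation and emission maxima recorded as 493 nm and 509 nm. The record lists the insert species as mouse, along with an alternative name in the form of a RefSeq transcript accession. It does not state which end of paxillin carries mWasabi. The "22" in the name may indicate linker length, but this is not explained, and the cloning method is given as unknown. Typical uses are fluorescence imaging of focal adhesion localisation, assembly and turnover in transfected cells, either transiently or in G418-selected stable lines.
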