Addgene plasmid #56509: mWasabi-Paxilin-22
Purpose: Localization: Focal Adhesions, Excitation: 493, Emission: 509
Depositing lab: Michael Davidson. Depositing organization: Florida State University, Tallahassee.
Backbone
  Vector backbone: mWasabi
  Backbone size w/o insert (bp): 4750
  Vector type: Mammalian Expression
  Selectable markers: Neomycin (select with G418)
Growth in bacteria
  Bacterial resistance: Kanamycin, 50 μg/mL
  Growth temperature: 37°C
  Growth strain: DH5alpha
  Copy number: High Copy
Gene/Insert
  Gene/Insert name: Paxilin (alt name: NM_204984.1)
  Species: M. musculus (mouse)
  Promoter: CMV
  Tag / fusion protein: mWasabi
  Cloning method: Unknown
  Sequencing primers: 5′ CMV-F; 3′ SV40pA-R
Terms and licenses: Academic/Nonprofit Terms; Industry Terms: Not Available to Industry
Depositor comments: . Excitation = 493; Emission = 509
How to cite: mWasabi-Paxilin-22 was a gift from Michael Davidson (Addgene plasmid # 56509 ; http://n2t.net/addgene:56509 ; RRID:Addgene_56509)
